>Addgene plasmid #176733 | pYCTK029 | addgene full sequence | sequence record 351581 | Addgene NGS Result
AGAACTTCTTGAGGATCCTGAGACCAGACCAATAAAAAACGCCCGGCGGCAACCGAGCGTTCTGAACAAA
TCCAGATGGAGTTCTGAGGTCATTACTGGATCTATCAACAGGAGTCCAAGCGAGCTCGATATCAAATTAC
GCCCCGCCCTGCCACTCATCGCAGTACTGTTGTAATTCATTAAGCATTCTGCCGACATGGAAGCCATCAC
AAACGGCATGATGAACCTGAATCGCCAGCGGCATCAGCACCTTGTCGCCTTGCGTATAATATTTGCCCAT
GGTGAAAACGGGGGCGAAGAAGTTGTCCATATTGGCCACGTTTAAATCAAAACTGGTGAAACTCACCCAG
GGATTGGCTGAAACGAAAAACATATTCTCAATAAACCCTTTAGGGAAATAGGCCAGGTTTTCACCGTAAC
ACGCCACATCTTGCGAATATATGTGTAGAAACTGCCGGAAATCGTCGTGGTATTCACTCCAGAGCGATGA
AAACGTTTCAGTTTGCTCATGGAAAACGGTGTAACAAGGGTGAACACTATCCCATATCACCAGCTCACCG
TCTTTCATTGCCATACGAAATTCCGGATGAGCATTCATCAGGCGGGCAAGAATGTGAATAAAGGCCGGAT
AAAACTTGTGCTTATTTTTCTTTACGGTCTTTAAAAAGGCCGTAATATCCAGCTGAACGGTCTGGTTATA
GGTACATTGAGCAACTGACTGAAATGCCTCAAAATGTTCTTTACGATGCCATTGGGATATATCAACGGTG
GTATATCCAGTGATTTTTTTCTCCATTTTAGCTTCCTTAGCTCCTGAAAATCTCGATAACTCAAAAAATA
CGCCCGGTAGTGATCTTATTTCATTATGGTGAAAGTTGGAACCTCTTACGTGCCCGATCAATCATGACCA
AAATCCCTTAACGTGAGTTTTCGTTCCACTGAGCGTCAGACCCCGTAGAAAAGATCAAAGGATCTTCTTG
AGATCCTTTTTTTCTGCGCGTAATCTGCTGCTTGCAAACAAAAAAACCACCGCTACCAGCGGTGGTTTGT
TTGCCGGATCAAGAGCTACCAACTCTTTTTCCGAAGGTAACTGGCTTCAGCAGAGCGCAGATACCAAATA
CTGTTCTTCTAGTGTAGCCGTAGTTAGGCCACCACTTCAAGAACTCTGTAGCACCGCCTACATACCTCGC
TCTGCTAATCCTGTTACCAGTGGCTGCTGCCAGTGGCGATAAGTCGTGTCTTACCGGGTTGGACTCAAGA
CGATAGTTACCGGATAAGGCGCAGCGGTCGGGCTGAACGGGGGGTTCGTGCACACAGCCCAGCTTGGAGC
GAACGACCTACACCGAACTGAGATACCTACAGCGTGAGCTATGAGAAAGCGCCACGCTTCCCGAAGGGAG
AAAGGCGGACAGGTATCCGGTAAGCGGCAGGGTCGGAACAGGAGAGCGCACGAGGGAGCTTCCAGGGGGA
AACGCCTGGTATCTTTATAGTCCTGTCGGGTTTCGCCACCTCTGACTTGAGCGTCGATTTTTGTGATGCT
CGTCAGGGGGGCGGAGCCTATGGAAAAACGCCAGCAACGCGGCCTTTTTACGGTTCCTGGCCTTTTGCTG
GCCTTTTGCTCACATGTTCTTTCCTGCGTTATCCCCTGATTCTGTGGATAACCGTAGTCGGTCTCATATG
AGTTCACAATCTCATCCACCATTGATCGATTTATTTTACGATTCATCGTATGACCCTGGTGAAAGTTTGA
TATATTACACCTCGATTTATGGTAACAACACTTATATTACTTTTGATGAATTACAAACTATTGTTAATAA
GAAAGTTACTCAAGGTATTTTGTTTGGTGTTAGATGTGGTGCTGCATTTTTGATGTTGGTAGCAATGTGG
TTGATTTCTAAAAATAAAAGATCTAGAATTTTCATCACCAACCAATGTTGTTTGGTTTTTATGATTATGC
ACAGTGGATTGTATTTTAGATACCTATTATCAAGGTATGGGTCTGTCACCTTCATTTTGACTGGTTTTCA
ACAACTACTTACAAGAAATGATATCCATATCTACGGTGCCACCGACTTTATTCAAGTTGCATTAGTTGCT
TGTATTGAGTTGAGTCTGATATTCCAAATTAAGGTTATTTTTGCTGGTACCAATTATGGAAAACTAGCTA
ATTACTTTATCACTTTGGGCAGCTTATTGGGTTTAGCTACATTCGGTATGTATATGCTTACTGCAATAAA
TGGCACCATTAAACTGTATAACAATGAATATGATCCAAATCAAAGAAAATACTTCAATATATCTACAATC
CTACTTGCTTCTTCTATCAATATGTTAACTTTAATTCTTATTTTGAAATTGGTGGCTGCTATCAGAACAA
GGAGATATTTAGGTTTGAAGCAATTTGACTCTTTTCATATTTTATTAATAATGTCAACACAAACATTAAT
CATTCCAAGCATATTATTTATTTTGTCTTATTCTTTGAGAGAAGATATGCATACTGATCAATTAATAATT
ATTGGTAATTTGATTGTCGTTTTATCTTTGCCATTAAGTTCTATGTGGGCTAGCTCTTTGAATAATTCAT
CAAAACCAACATCTTTAAATACAGATTTTTCTGGTCCAAAATCTAGTGAAGAAGGTACTGCTATTAGTTT
ATTATCTCAAAACATGGAACCATCTATTGTTACAAAATATACTAGAAGATCTCCAGGTTTATATCCAGTT
TCTGTTGGTACACCAATTGAAAAAGAAGCTTCATATACATTGTTTGAAGCAACTGACATTGATTTCGAAT
CTTCATCTAACGATATTACC
Features (pLannotate 1.2.2; 5 found; start..end, strand, type, name):
     32..66      -  terminator     lambda t0 terminator: minimal transcription terminator from phage lambda (Scholtissek and Grosse, 1987)
    140..796     -  CDS            cat: CAT_ECOLX - Experimental evidence at protein level: Swiss-Prot protein existence level 1. This enzyme is an effector of chloramphenicol resistance in bacteria. From Escherichia coli. This protein is used as a marker in many commonly used cloning vectors, such as pACYC184.
    797..894     -  promoter       cat promoter: promoter of the E. coli cat gene encoding chloramphenicol acetyltransferase
    978..1566    +  rep_origin     ori: high-copy-number ColE1/pMB1/pBR322/pUC origin of replication
   1684..2622    +  CDS            STE2 (fragment): STE2_YEAST - Experimental evidence at protein level: Swiss-Prot protein existence level 1. Receptor for the peptide pheromone alpha factor, the mating factor of yeast. From Saccharomyces cerevisiae (strain ATCC 204508 / S288c) (Baker's yeast).
