[The description below was written by a language model from this plasmid's Addgene catalogue record and pLannotate feature annotations shown in this document.]
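Description:
pYCTK029 is a level 0 (L0) part plasmid from a Golden Gate toolkit designed for engineering cell-cell communication in Saccharomyces cerevisiae. It is built on the pYTK001 part-entry backbone and is classed as a synthetic biology vector. At about 2.8 kb it is a minimal bacterial storage plasmid. The annotated backbone elements are a ColE1/pUC-type origin of replication and a chloramphenicol acetyltransferase (cat) gene, driven by its own promoter and followed by a lambda t0 terminator, which provides chloramphenicol selection in E. coli. The catalogue lists the plasmid as low copy, whereas the feature annotation labels the origin as a high-copy type, and the record does not resolve this difference. No yeast origin, yeast selection marker, promoter or terminator for the insert is annotated, which fits its role as a part donor rather than an expression vector.

The payload is ste2Vp, the Ste2 gene of Vanderwaltozyma polyspora, codon-optimized for expression in S. cerevisiae. Ste2 is the G protein-coupled receptor for the alpha-factor mating pheromone. The automated annotation detects the insert only as a partial match to S. cerevisiae STE2, as expected for a divergent ortholog. The gene was inserted by Golden Gate cloning through BsmBI sites, which were destroyed in the process, and the depositor notes that the plasmid remains Golden Gate compatible for downstream assembly. In the toolkit this coding sequence serves as a "receiver" part. It is meant to be combined with promoter, terminator and other parts into higher-level yeast constructs, so that engineered cells can sense a cognate pheromone signal. This supports the construction of multicellular yeast networks with defined signalling specificity.
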