Addgene plasmid #176733: pYCTK029
Purpose: The plasmid is part of a GG toolkit for cell-cell communication in S. cerevisiae. This plasmid is an L0 part plasmid and contains the Ste2 gene of Vanderwaltozyma polyspora (receiver part).
Depositing lab: Victor Sourjik. Depositing organization: Max Planck Institute for Terrestrial Microbiology. Publication: Construction of multicellular yeast networks using the communication toolkit with variable specificity and attenuation. Krink N, Loechner AC, Anders A, Kahnt J, Rensing S, Hochberg G, Sourjik V. bioRxiv 2021 10.1101/2021.09.27.462023.
Backbone
  Vector backbone: pYTK001
  Vector type: Synthetic Biology
Growth in bacteria
  Bacterial resistance: Chloramphenicol, 25 μg/mL
  Growth temperature: 37°C
  Growth strain: DH5alpha
  Copy number: Low Copy
Gene/Insert
  Gene/Insert name: ste2Vp
  Species: Vanderwaltozyma polyspora
  Mutation: Codon-optimized for expression in S. cerevisiae
  Cloning method: Restriction Enzyme; 5′ cloning site BsmBI (destroyed during cloning); 3′ cloning site BsmBI (destroyed during cloning)
  Sequencing primers: 5′ CCTGGCCTTTTGCTGGCC; 3′ CCAGTAATGACCTCAGAACTC
Terms and licenses: Academic/Nonprofit Terms; Industry Terms: Not Available to Industry
Depositor comments: The gene was codon-optimized for expression in S. cervisiae and cloned into the vector using Goden Gate. The plasmid is Golden Gate Cloning compatible. Please visit https://doi.org/10.1101/2021.09.27.462023 for bioRxiv preprint.
How to cite: pYCTK029 was a gift from Victor Sourjik (Addgene plasmid # 176733 ; http://n2t.net/addgene:176733 ; RRID:Addgene_176733)
