>Addgene plasmid #176733 | pYCTK029 | depositor partial sequence | sequence record 342515 | ste2Vp
ATGAGTTCACAATCTCATCCACCATTGATCGATTTATTTTACGATTCATCGTATGACCCTGGTGAAAGTT
TGATATATTACACCTCGATTTATGGTAACAACACTTATATTACTTTTGATGAATTACAAACTATTGTTAA
TAAGAAAGTTACTCAAGGTATTTTGTTTGGTGTTAGATGTGGTGCTGCATTTTTGATGTTGGTAGCAATG
TGGTTGATTTCTAAAAATAAAAGATCTAGAATTTTCATCACCAACCAATGTTGTTTGGTTTTTATGATTA
TGCACAGTGGATTGTATTTTAGATACCTATTATCAAGGTATGGGTCTGTCACCTTCATTTTGACTGGTTT
TCAACAACTACTTACAAGAAATGATATCCATATCTACGGTGCCACCGACTTTATTCAAGTTGCATTAGTT
GCTTGTATTGAGTTGAGTCTGATATTCCAAATTAAGGTTATTTTTGCTGGTACCAATTATGGAAAACTAG
CTAATTACTTTATCACTTTGGGCAGCTTATTGGGTTTAGCTACATTCGGTATGTATATGCTTACTGCAAT
AAATGGCACCATTAAACTGTATAACAATGAATATGATCCAAATCAAAGAAAATACTTCAATATATCTACA
ATCCTACTTGCTTCTTCTATCAATATGTTAACTTTAATTCTTATTTTGAAATTGGTGGCTGCTATCAGAA
CAAGGAGATATTTAGGTTTGAAGCAATTTGACTCTTTTCATATTTTATTAATAATGTCAACACAAACATT
AATCATTCCAAGCATATTATTTATTTTGTCTTATTCTTTGAGAGAAGATATGCATACTGATCAATTAATA
ATTATTGGTAATTTGATTGTCGTTTTATCTTTGCCATTAAGTTCTATGTGGGCTAGCTCTTTGAATAATT
CATCAAAACCAACATCTTTAAATACAGATTTTTCTGGTCCAAAATCTAGTGAAGAAGGTACTGCTATTAG
TTTATTATCTCAAAACATGGAACCATCTATTGTTACAAAATATACTAGAAGATCTCCAGGTTTATATCCA
GTTTCTGTTGGTACACCAATTGAAAAAGAAGCTTCATATACATTGTTTGAAGCAACTGACATTGATTTCG
AATCTTCATCTAACGATATTACCAGAACTTCTTGA
